>Addgene plasmid #232502 | pBEL2658 | addgene full sequence | sequence record 464809 | Addgene NGS Result
CACGATCATGCGCACCCGTGGCCAGGACCCAACGCTGCCCGAGATCTCGATCCCGCGAAATTAATACGAC
TCACTATAGGGAGACCACAACGGTTTCCCTCTAGAAATAATTTTGTTTAACTTTAAGAAGGAGATATACA
TATGGCTCTTAACACACCACAAATTACGCCGACAAAAAAGATAACAGTGAGGGCAATCGGCGAGGAACTG
CCGCGTGGTGATTACCAACGTTGCCCGCAATGTGACATGCTGTTTAGCCTGCCCGAGATAAATTCTCATC
AAAGTGCCTATGCTCCGCGCTGTCAGGCAAAAATTCGTGACGGGCGCGACTGGTCGCTAACGCGCCTGGC
GGCAATGGCCTTCACCATGCTGTTGCTTATGCCGTTTGCCTGGGGCGAACCGCTGTTGCATATCTGGCTG
TTAGGCATTCGTATTGACGCCAACGTTATGCAAGGCATCTGGCAAATGACCAAACAGGGCGATGCGATAA
CGGGGTCGATGGTCTTTTTCTGCGTTATTGGTGCCCCGCTCATTCTGGTGACCTCCATAGCTTATTTATG
GTTTGGTAACCGACTGGGAATGAATTTACGTCCGGTACTGCTGATGCTTGAGCGACTTAAAGAGTGGGTA
ATGCTCGATATCTACCTGGTCGGCATTGGCGTTGCTTCTATAAAGGTACAGGATTATGCCCATATCCAGG
CTGGTGTCGGCTTGTTCTCTTTTGTGGCGTTGGTGATTTTAACGACGGTGACGTTGTCACATCTTAATGT
CGAAGAACTGTGGGAGCGATTTTATCCGCAGCGCCCCGCTACGCGTAGGGACGAGAAACTTCGTGTCTGC
CTAGGGTGCCATTTTACCGGCTATCCAGATCAGCGTGGTCGCTGCCCGCGTTGCCATATCCCGCTACGCC
TGCGTCGCCGTCATAGTCTGCAAAAATGCTGGGCGGCGCTGTTAGCGTCAATCGTTTTATTGTTACCTGC
CAACCTGTTGCCTATTTCTATCATTTATCTGAACGGAGGACGGCAGGAAGATACAATTCTTTCCGGAATT
ATGTCGCTGGCAAGTAGCAACATTGCGGTTGCAGGAATCGTGTTTATCGCCAGTATTCTGGTCCCGTTTA
CTAAAGTGATCGTCATGTTCACTTTACTGTTGAGCATTCATTTTAAATGCCAGCAAGGTTTACGCACACG
CATTCTGTTACTGCGGATGGTGACCTGGATTGGTCGCTGGTCGATGCTCGACCTGTTTGTCATATCTTTA
ACCATGTCGCTGATTAATCGCGATCAGATCCTCGCTTTTACTATGGGACCGGCTGCGTTTTATTTCGGCG
CAGCGGTAATTTTGACTATTCTTGCTGTGGAATGGCTGGACAGCCGCTTACTTTGGGATGCACATGAGTC
AGGAAACGCCCGCTTCGACGACTGAAGCGCAGATTAAAAATAAACGCCGTATCTCACCTTTCTGGCTGCT
GCCGTTCATCGCGCTAATGATTGCCAGTTGGCTGATTTGGGACAGTTATCAGGACCGGGGTAATACCGTC
ACCATCGACTTTATGTCGGCGGATGGTATTGTTCCAGGCCGTACGCCTGTTCGTTATCAGGGCGTTGAAG
TCGGAACAGTGCAGGACATCAGCCTCAGCGACGATCTTCGTAAGATTGAAGTCAAGGTCAGCATCAAGTC
CGATATGAAAGATGCGCTGCGCGAAGAGACTCAGTTCTGGCTGGTGACGCCAAAAGCATCGTTGGCAGGT
GTCTCCGGGCTGGACGCCCTCGTCGGTGGGAACTATATCGGCATGATGCCCGGGAAAGGTAAAGAGCAGG
ATCACTTTGTCGCACTCGATACCCAACCGAAATATCGGCTGGACAATGGCGATCTGATGATCCACCTGCA
AGCCCCCGATCTCGGTTCGCTGAACAGCGGTTCATTGGTCTATTTCCGCAAGATCCCGGTGGGAAAAGTC
TACGACTATGCCATCAATCCCAACAAGCAAGGCGTGGTGATTGATGTCCTGATCGAGCGGCGTTTTACCG
ATCTGGTGAAAAAAGGTAGCCGTTTCTGGAACGTTTCCGGCGTTGATGCCAACGTCAGTATCAGTGGCGC
GAAGGTGAAACTGGAAAGCTTGGCGGCACTGGTTAACGGTGCGATTGCCTTCGATTCACCAGAAGAGTCG
AAACCTGCCGAGGCGGAAGATACCTTTGGTCTGTATGAAGATCTGGCCCACAGCCAGCGTGGCGTAATAA
TAAAACTGGAACTGCCGAGTGGGGCCGGATTAACCGCCGACTCGACGCCGTTAATGTATCAGGGGCTGGA
AGTCGGACAGCTGACTAAACTGGATTTAAATCCTGGTGGTAAAGTCACAGGGGAAATGACCGTTGATCCC
AGCGTCGTTACCCTGCTTCGTGAAAATACCCGCATCGAATTACGCAACCCGAAATTATCCCTTAGCGATG
CTAATCTCAGCGCCCTGCTGACCGGCAAAACCTTCGAGCTGGTGCCCGGCGATGGCGAGCCACGCAAAGA
ATTCGTTGTTGTGCCAGGCGAAAAAGCACTGCTGCATGAACCTGATGTTCTGACGCTGACCCTGACCGCG
CCGGAAAGTTACGGTATTGATGCGGGTCAGCCGCTCATTCTTCACGGCGTGCAGGTAGGCCAGGTTATCG
ATCGTAAACTCACCAGCAAAGGCGTCACCTTTACCGTCGCCATCGAGCCTCAGCATCGCGAACTGGTAAA
AGGCGATAGCAAATTTGTCGTCAACAGCCGTGTCGATGTGAAGGTGGGGCTGGATGGCGTTGAGTTTCTC
GGTGCCAGCGCCTCAGAATGGATCAATGGCGGGATCCGTATTCTGCCGGGCGATAAAGGTGAGATGAAAG
CCAGCTATCCACTGTATGCCAATTTGGAAAAAGCGCTGGAGAACAGCCTTAGCGATTTACCCACCACAAC
CGTGAGTTTGAGTGCAGAGACGCTGCCGGATGTGCAGGCAGGATCGGTAGTGCTGTACCGTAAATTTGAA
GTTGGTGAAGTGATTACCGTGCGTCCGCGAGCTAACGCGTTTGACATCGATCTGCATATTAAGCCGGAGT
ATCGCAACCTTCTGACCAGCAATAGCGTGTTCTGGGCAGAAGGCGGGGCGAAAGTTCAGCTGAATGGTAG
TGGTCTGACCGTACAGGCATCCCCGCTCTCCAGAGCTCTAAAGGGAGCCATTAGCTTCGACAACCTCAGC
GGTGCCAGCGCCAGTCAGCGTAAAGGCGATAAGCGTATTCTGTATGCTTCCGAAACAGCGGCCCGTGCGG
TTGGCGGGCAGATTACGCTTCACGCTTTCGATGCCGGAAAACTGGCGGTCGGGATGCCAATTCGCTATCT
CGGTATTGACATCGGGCAAATCCAGACGCTGGATCTGATTACCGCACGCAATGAAGTACAGGCAAAGGCG
GTACTTTACCCGGAATATGTCCAGACCTTTGCTCGCGGTGGTACGCGCTTCTCAGTGGTCACACCGCAAA
TTTCGGCAGCTGGCGTTGAGCATCTTGATACTATCCTCCAGCCGTATATCAACGTCGAACCAGGCCGGGG
CAATCCTCGCCGCGACTTTGAATTACAAGAGGCCACCATTACTGATTCGCGGTACCTGGATGGCTTAAGC
ATTATTGTTGAAGCGCCGGAAGCCGGTTCGTTAGGCATCGGTACGCCTGTGCTGTTCCGTGGTCTGGAAG
TCGGTACGGTTACAGGAATGACGCTGGGGACATTGTCAGATCGCGTGATGATTGCGATGCGCATCAGTAA
ACGCTATCAACACCTGGTGCGTAACAATTCCGTCTTCTGGTTGGCATCGGGTTACAGTCTGGACTTTGGT
CTGACGGGCGGCGTAGTGAAAACCGGCACCTTTAACCAGTTTATCCGTGGCGGCATCGCCTTCGCCACGC
CTCCGGGTACGCCACTGGCACCGAAAGCCCAGGAAGGCAAACACTTCCTGTTGCAGGAAAGTGAACCGAA
AGAGTGGCGTGAATGGGGAACTGCGCTTCCCAAATAATGCCCACCTCGAGCAGATCCGGCTGCTAACAAA
GCCCGAAAGGAAGCTGAGTTGGCTGCTGCCACCGCTGAGCAATAACTAGCATAACCCCTTGGGGCCTCTA
AACGGGTCTTGAGGGGTTTTTTGCTGAAAGGAGGAACTATATCCGGATAATTCTTGAAGACGAAAGGGCC
TCGTGATACGCCTATTTTTATAGGTTAATGTCATGATAATAATGGTTTCTTAGACGTCAGGTGGCACTTT
TCGGGGAAATGTGCGCGGAACCCCTATTTGTTTATTTTTCTAAATACATTCAAATATGTATCCGCTCATG
AGACAATAACCCTGATAAATGCTTCAATAATATTGAAAAAGGAAGAGTATGAGTATTCAACATTTCCGTG
TCGCCCTTATTCCCTTTTTTGCGGCATTTTGCCTTCCTGTTTTTGCTCACCCAGAAACGCTGGTGAAAGT
AAAAGATGCTGAAGATCAGTTGGGTGCACGAGTGGGTTACATCGAACTGGATCTCAACAGCGGTAAGATC
CTTGAGAGTTTTCGCCCCGAAGAACGTTTTCCAATGATGAGCACTTTTAAAGTTCTGCTATGTGGCGCGG
TATTATCCCGTGTTGACGCCGGGCAAGAGCAACTCGGTCGCCGCATACACTATTCTCAGAATGACTTGGT
TGAGTACTCACCAGTCACAGAAAAGCATCTTACGGATGGCATGACAGTAAGAGAATTATGCAGTGCTGCC
ATAACCATGAGTGATAACACTGCGGCCAACTTACTTCTGACAACGATCGGAGGACCGAAGGAGCTAACCG
CTTTTTTGCACAACATGGGGGATCATGTAACTCGCCTTGATCGTTGGGAACCGGAGCTGAATGAAGCCAT
ACCAAACGACGAGCGTGACACCACGATGCCTGCAGCAATGGCAACAACGTTGCGCAAACTATTAACTGGC
GAACTACTTACTCTAGCTTCCCGGCAACAATTAATAGACTGGATGGAGGCGGATAAAGTTGCAGGACCAC
TTCTGCGCTCGGCCCTTCCGGCTGGCTGGTTTATTGCTGATAAATCTGGAGCCGGTGAGCGTGGGTCTCG
CGGTATCATTGCAGCACTGGGGCCAGATGGTAAGCCCTCCCGTATCGTAGTTATCTACACGACGGGGAGT
CAGGCAACTATGGATGAACGAAATAGACAGATCGCTGAGATAGGTGCCTCACTGATTAAGCATTGGTAAC
TGTCAGACCAAGTTTACTCATATATACTTTAGATTGATTTAAAACTTCATTTTTAATTTAAAAGGATCTA
GGTGAAGATCCTTTTTGATAATCTCATGACCAAAATCCCTTAACGTGAGTTTTCGTTCCACTGAGCGTCA
GACCCCGTAGAAAAGATCAAAGGATCTTCTTGAGATCCTTTTTTTCTGCGCGTAATCTGCTGCTTGCAAA
CAAAAAAACCACCGCTACCAGCGGTGGTTTGTTTGCCGGATCAAGAGCTACCAACTCTTTTTCCGAAGGT
AACTGGCTTCAGCAGAGCGCAGATACCAAATACTGTCCTTCTAGTGTAGCCGTAGTTAGGCCACCACTTC
AAGAACTCTGTAGCACCGCCTACATACCTCGCTCTGCTAATCCTGTTACCAGTGGCTGCTGCCAGTGGCG
ATAAGTCGTGTCTTACCGGGTTGGACTCAAGACGATAGTTACCGGATAAGGCGCAGCGGTCGGGCTGAAC
GGGGGGTTCGTGCACACAGCCCAGCTTGGAGCGAACGACCTACACCGAACTGAGATACCTACAGCGTGAG
CTATGAGAAAGCGCCACGCTTCCCGAAGGGAGAAAGGCGGACAGGTATCCGGTAAGCGGCAGGGTCGGAA
CAGGAGAGCGCACGAGGGAGCTTCCAGGGGGAAACGCCTGGTATCTTTATAGTCCTGTCGGGTTTCGCCA
CCTCTGACTTGAGCGTCGATTTTTGTGATGCTCGTCAGGGGGGCGGAGCCTATGGAAAAACGCCAGCAAC
GCGGCCTTTTTACGGTTCCTGGCCTTTTGCTGGCCTTTTGCTCACATGTTCTTTCCTGCGTTATCCCCTG
ATTCTGTGGATAACCGTATTACCGCCTTTGAGTGAGCTGATACCGCTCGCCGCAGCCGAACGACCGAGCG
CAGCGAGTCAGTGAGCGAGGAAGCGGAAGAGCGCCTGATGCGGTATTTTCTCCTTACGCATCTGTGCGGT
ATTTCACACCGCAATGGTGCACTCTCAGTACAATCTGCTCTGATGCCGCATAGTTAAGCCAGTATACACT
CCGCTATCGCTACGTGACTGGGTCATGGCTGCGCCCCGACACCCGCCAACACCCGCTGACGCGCCCTGAC
GGGCTTGTCTGCTCCCGGCATCCGCTTACAGACAAGCTGTGACCGTCTCCGGGAGCTGCATGTGTCAGAG
GTTTTCACCGTCATCACCGAAACGCGCGAGGCAGCTGCGGTAAAGCTCATCAGCGTGGTCGTGAAGCGAT
TCACAGATGTCTGCCTGTTCATCCGCGTCCAGCTCGTTGAGTTTCTCCAGAAGCGTTAATGTCTGGCTTC
TGATAAAGCGGGCCATGTTAAGGGCGGTTTTTTCCTGTTTGGTCACTGATGCCTCCGTGTAAGGGGGATT
TCTGTTCATGGGGGTAATGATACCGATGAAACGAGAGAGGATGCTCACGATACGGGTTACTGATGATGAA
CATGCCCGGTTACTGGAACGTTGTGAGGGTAAACAACTGGCGGTATGGATGCGGCGGGACCAGAGAAAAA
TCACTCAGGGTCAATGCCAGCGCTTCGTTAATACAGATGTAGGTGTTCCACAGGGTAGCCAGCAGCATCC
TGCGATGCAGATCCGGAACATAATGGTGCAGGGCGCTGACTTCCGCGTTTCCAGACTTTACGAAACACGG
AAACCGAAGACCATTCATGTTGTTGCTCAGGTCGCAGACGTTTTGCAGCAGCAGTCGCTTCACGTTCGCT
CGCGTATCGGTGATTCATTCTGCTAACCAGTAAGGCAACCCCGCCAGCCTAGCCGGGTCCTCAACGACAG
GAG
Features (pLannotate 1.2.2; 12 found; start..end, strand, type, name):
     62..80      +  promoter       T7 promoter: promoter for bacteriophage T7 RNA polymerase
    112..134     +  RBS            RBS: efficient ribosome binding site from bacteriophage T7 gene 10 (Olins and Rangwala, 1989)
    142..1422    +  CDS            yebS: YEBS_ECOLI - Experimental evidence at protein level: Swiss-Prot protein existence level 1. Component of a transport pathway that contributes to membrane integrity. From Escherichia coli (strain K12).
   1394..4024    +  CDS            yebT: YEBT_ECOLI - Experimental evidence at protein level: Swiss-Prot protein existence level 1. Component of a transport pathway that contributes to membrane integrity (PubMed:27795327). May directly span the intermembrane space, facilitating the transport of substrates across the periplasm (Probable). From Escherichia coli (strain K12).
   4049..4098    +  CDS            SET1 (fragment): solubility-enhancement tag derived from T7 phage gene 10B
   4106..4153    +  terminator     T7 terminator: transcription terminator for bacteriophage T7 RNA polymerase
   4284..4388    +  promoter       AmpR promoter: bla
   4389..5249    +  CDS            AmpR: β-lactamase; bla; confers resistance to ampicillin, carbenicillin, and related antibiotics
   5420..6008    +  rep_origin     ori: high-copy-number ColE1/pMB1/pBR322/pUC origin of replication
   6194..6333    -  misc_feature   bom: basis of mobility region from pBR322
   6435..6626    -  CDS            rop: Rop protein, which maintains plasmids at low copy number; rop
   6643..7023    +  CDS            YPB1_ECOLX: Protein predicted: Swiss-Prot protein existence level 4. From Escherichia coli.
