[The description below was written by a language model from this plasmid's Addgene catalogue record and pLannotate feature annotations shown in this document.]
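Description:
pBEL2658 is a bacterial expression plasmid built on the pET17b backbone that carries the E. coli letAB operon (formerly yebST) with a C51A substitution in LetA. It was made for genetic complementation experiments that test whether this LetA variant, supplied together with wild-type LetB, can restore function. The 7,073-nt sequence record shows a ColE1/pMB1-type origin accompanied by the pBR322 bom region and the rop gene. Rop keeps copy number down, which fits the "low copy" listing in the catalogue. Selection is by ampicillin through the bla β-lactamase gene under its own promoter.

The payload is a single transcription unit driven by the T7 promoter, with the phage T7 gene 10 ribosome binding site upstream of the first open reading frame and a T7 terminator at the end. The yebS (letA) and yebT (letB) coding sequences are annotated with a short overlap between them, suggesting that the two genes retain their overlapping operon arrangement rather than being cloned as separate cassettes. Both proteins are annotated as components of a transport pathway that contributes to membrane integrity, and LetB is proposed to span the periplasm and carry substrates across it. No epitope or purification tags are listed. A short fragment annotated as the T7 gene 10B-derived SET1 tag lies downstream of letB, and it is probably residual vector sequence rather than a deliberate fusion, although the record does not say so. The insert was assembled by Gibson cloning. The record does not describe the host strain or the phenotype assayed in the complementation experiments.
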