Addgene plasmid #232502: pBEL2658
Purpose: Genetic complementation plasmid of LetA(C51A) with LetB
Depositing lab: Gira Bhabha & Damian Ekiert. Depositing organization: Johns Hopkins University and School of Medicine. Publication: LetA defines a structurally distinct transporter family. Santarossa CC, Li Y, Yousef S, Hasdemir HS, Rodriguez CC, Haase MAB, Baek M, Coudray N, Pavek JG, Focke KN, Silverberg AL, Bautista C, Yeh JT, Marty MT, Baker D, Tajkhorshid E, Ekiert DC, Bhabha G. Nature. 2026 Jan 21. doi: 10.1038/s41586-025-09990-0. PubMed 41565823.
Backbone
  Vector backbone: pET17b
  Vector type: Bacterial Expression
Growth in bacteria
  Bacterial resistance: Ampicillin, 100 μg/mL
  Growth temperature: 37°C
  Growth strain: DH5alpha
  Copy number: Low Copy
Gene/Insert
  Gene/Insert name: YebST (alt name: LetAB)
  Species: E. coli
  Mutation: LetA C51A
  Entrez Gene: letA (a.k.a. b1833, ECK1832, yebS); letB (a.k.a. b1834, ECK1833, yebT)
  Promoter: T7
  Cloning method: Gibson Cloning
Terms and licenses: Academic/Nonprofit Terms; Industry Terms: Not Available to Industry
Depositor comments: Please visit https://doi.org/10.1101/2025.03.21.644421 for bioRxiv preprint.
How to cite: pBEL2658 was a gift from Gira Bhabha & Damian Ekiert (Addgene plasmid # 232502 ; http://n2t.net/addgene:232502 ; RRID:Addgene_232502)
